>Addgene plasmid #29747 | pET MBP mCherry LIC cloning vector (MBP-mCherry) | depositor full sequence | sequence record 13831 | Author sequence
TGGCGAATGGG
[124 nt withheld, positions 12-135]
C
[91 nt withheld, positions 137-227]
A
[49 nt withheld, positions 229-277]
CCTTTGACGTTGGAGTCCACGTTCTTT
[37 nt withheld, positions 305-341]
ACCCTATCTCGGTCTATTCTTTTGATTTATAAGGGATTTTGCCGATTTCGGCCTATTGGTTAAAAAATGA
GCTGATTTAACAAAAATTTAACGCGAATTTTAACAAACTAGTAACGTTTACAATTTCAGGTGGCACTTTT
CGGGGAAATGTGCGCGGAACCCCTATTTGTTTATTTTTCTAAATACATTCAAATATGTATCCGCTCATGA
ATTAATTCTTAGAAAAACTCATCGAGCATCAAATGAAACTGCAATTTATTCATATCAGGATTATCAATAC
CATATTTTTGAAAAAGCCGTTTCTGTAATGAAGGAGAAAACTCACCGAGGCAGTTCCATAGGATGGCAAG
ATCCTGGTATCGGTCTGCGATTCCGACTCGTCCAACATCAATACAACCTATTAATTTCCCCTCGTCAAAA
ATAAGGTTATCAAGTGAGAAATCACCATGAGTGACGACTGAATCCGGTGAGAATGGCAAAAGTTTATGCA
TTTCTTTCCAGACTTGTTCAACAGGCCAGCCATTACGCTCGTCATCAAAATCACTCGCATCAACCAAACC
GTTATTCATTCGTGATTGCGCCTGAGCGAGACGAAATACGCGATCGCTGTTAAAAGGACAATTACAAACA
GGAATCGAATGCAACCGGCGCAGGAACACTGCCAGCGCATCAACAATGTTTTCACCTGAATCAGGATATT
CTTCTAATACCTGGAATGCTGTTTTCCCGGGGATCGCAGTGGTGAGTAACCATGCATCATCAGGAGTACG
GATAAAATGCTTGATGGTCGGAAGAGGCATAAATTCCGTCAGCCAGTTTAGTCTGACCATCTCATCTGTA
ACATCATTGGCAACGCTACCTTTGCCATGTTTCAGAAACAACTCTGGCGCATCGGGCTTCCCATACAATC
GATAGATTGTCGCACCTGATTGCCCGACATTATCGCGAGCCCATTTATACCCATATAAATCAGCATCCAT
GTTGGAATTTAATCGCGGCCTAGAGCAAGACGTTTCCCGTTGAATATGGCTCATAACACCCCTTGTATTA
CTGTTTATGTAAGCAGACAGTTTTATTGTTCATGACCAAAATCCCTTAACGTGAGTTTTCGTTCCACTGA
GCGTCAGACCCCGTAGAAAAGATCAAAGGATCTTCTTGAGATCCTTTTTTTCTGCGCGTAATCTGCTGCT
TGCAAACAAAAAAACCACCGCTACCAGCGGTGGTTTGTTTGCCGGATCAAGAGCTACCAACTCTTTTTCC
GAAGGTAACTGGCTTCAGCAGAGCGCAGATACCAAATACTGTCCTTCTAGTGTAGCCGTAGTTAGGCCAC
CACTTCAAGAACTCTGTAGCACCGCCTACATACCTCGCTCTGCTAATCCTGTTACCAGTGGCTGCTGCCA
GTGGCGATAAGTCGTGTCTTACCGGGTTGGACTCAAGACGATAGTTACCGGATAAGGCGCAGCGGTCGGG
CTGAACGGGGGGTTCGTGCACACAGCCCAGCTTGGAGCGAACGACCTACACCGAACTGAGATACCTACAG
CGTGAGCTATGAGAAAGCGCCACGCTTCCCGAAGGGAGAAAGGCGGACAGGTATCCGGTAAGCGGCAGGG
TCGGAACAGGAGAGCGCACGAGGGAGCTTCCAGGGGGAAACGCCTGGTATCTTTATAGTCCTGTCGGGTT
TCGCCACCTCTGACTTGAGCGTCGATTTTTGTGATGCTCGTCAGGGGGGCGGAGCCTATGGAAAAACGCC
AGCAACGCGGCCTTTTTACGGTTCCTGGCCTTTTGCTGGCCTTTTGCTCACATGTTCTTTCCTGCGTTAT
CCCCTGATTCTGTGGATAACCGTATTACCGCCTTTGAGTGAGCTGATACCGCTCGCCGCAGCCGAACGAC
CGAGCGCAGCGAGTCAGTGAGCGAGGAAGCGGAAGAGCGCCTGATGCGGTATTTTCTCCTTACGCATCTG
TGCGGTATTTCACACCGCATATATGGTGCACTCTCAGTACAATCTGCTCTGATGCCGCATAGTTAAGCCA
GTATACACTCCGCTATCGCTACGTGACTGGGTCATGGCTGCGCCCCGACACCCGCCAACACCCGCTGACG
CGCCCTGACGGGCTTGTCTGCTCCCGGCATCCGCTTACAGACAAGCTGTGACCGTCTCCGGGAGCTGCAT
GTGTCAGAGGTTTTCACCGTCATCACCGAAACGCGCGAGGCAGCTGCGGTAAAGCTCATCAGCGTGGTCG
TGAAGCGATTCACAGATGTCTGCCTGTTCATCCGCGTCCAGCTCGTTGAGTTTCTCCAGAAGCGTTAATG
TCTGGCTTCTGATAAAGCGGGCCATGTTAAGGGCGGTTTTTTCCTGTTTGGTCACTGATGCCTCCGTGTA
AGGGGGATTTCTGTTCATGGGGGTAATGATACCGATGAAACGAGAGAGGATGCTCACGATACGGGTTACT
GATGATGAACATGCCCGGTTACTGGAACGTTGTGAGGGTAAACAACTGGCGGTATGGATGCGGCGGGACC
AGAGAAAAATCACTCAGGGTCAATGCCAGCGCTTCGTTAATACAGATGTAGGTGTTCCACAGGGTAGCCA
GCAGCATCCTGCGATGCAGATCCGGAACATAATGGTGCAGGGCGCTGACTTCCGCGTTTCCAGACTTTAC
GAAACACGGAAACCGAAGACCATTCATGTTGTTGCTCAGGTCGCAGACGTTTTGCAGCAGCAGTCGCTTC
ACGTTCGCTCGCGTATCGGTGATTCATTCTGCTAACCAGTAAGGCAACCCCGCCAGCCTAGCCGGGTCCT
CAACGACAGGAGCACGATCATGCGCACCCGTGGGGCCGCCATGCCGGCGATAATGGCCTGCTTCTCGCCG
AAACGTTTGGTGGCGGGACCAGTGACGAAGGCTTGAGCGAGGGCGTGCAAGATTCCGAATACCGCAAGCG
ACAGGCCGATCATCGTCGCGCTCCAGCGAAAGCGGTCCTCGCCGAAAATGACCCAGAGCGCTGCCGGCAC
CTGTCCTACGAGTTGCATGATAAAGAAGACAGTCATAAGTGCGGCGACGATAGTCATGCCCCGCGCCCAC
CGGAAGGAGCTGACTGGGTTGAAGGCTCTCAAGGGCATCGGTCGAGATCCCGGTGCCTAATGAGTGAGCT
AACTTACATTAATTGCGTTGCGCTCACTGCCCGCTTTCCAGTCGGGAAACCTGTCGTGCCAGCTGCATTA
ATGAATCGGCCAACGCGCGGGGAGAGGCGGTTTGCGTATTGGGCGCCAGGGTGGTTTTTCTTTTCACCAG
TGAGACGGGCAACAGCTGATTGCCCTTCACCGCCTGGCCCTGAGAGAGTTGCAGCAAGCGGTCCACGCTG
GTTTGCCCCAGCAGGCGAAAATCCTGTTTGATGGTGGTTAACGGCGGGATATAACATGAGCTGTCTTCGG
TATCGTCGTATCCCACTACCGAGATATCCGCACCAACGCGCAGCCCGGACTCGGTAATGGCGCGCATTGC
GCCCAGCGCCATCTGATCGTTGGCAACCAGCATCGCAGTGGGAACGATGCCCTCATTCAGCATTTGCATG
GTTTGTTGAAAACCGGACATGGCACTCCAGTCGCCTTCCCGTTCCGCTATCGGCTGAATTTGATTGCGAG
TGAGATATTTATGCCAGCCAGCCAGACGCAGACGCGCCGAGACAGAACTTAATGGGCCCGCTAACAGCGC
GATTTGCTGGTGACCCAATGCGACCAGATGCTCCACGCCCAGTCGCGTACCGTCTTCATGGGAGAAAATA
ATACTGTTGATGGGTGTCTGGTCAGAGACATCAAGAAATAACGCCGGAACATTAGTGCAGGCAGCTTCCA
CAGCAATGGCATCCTGGTCATCCAGCGGATAGTTAATGATCAGCCCACTGACGCGTTGCGCGAGAAGATT
GTGCACCGCCGCTTTACAGGCTTCGACGCCGCTTCGTTCTACCATCGACACCACCACGCTGGCACCCAGT
TGATCGGCGCGAGATTTAATCGCCGCGACAATTTGCGACGGCGCGTGCAGGGCCAGACTGGAGGTGGCAA
CGCCAATCAGCAACGACTGTTTGCCCGCCAGTTGTTGTGCCACGCGGTTGGGAATGTAATTCAGCTCCGC
CATCGCCGCTTCCACTTTTTCCCGCGTTTTCGCAGAAACGTGGCTGGCCTGGTTCACCACGCGGGAAACG
GTCTGATAAGAGACACCGGCATACTCTGCGACATCGTATAACGTTACTGGTTTCACATTCACCACCCTGA
ATTGACTCTCTTCCGGGCGCTATCATGCCATACCGCGAAAGGTTTTGCGCCATTCGATGGTGTCCGGGAT
CTCGACGCTCTCCCTTATGCGACTCCTGCATTAGGAAGCAGCCCAGTAGTAGGTTGAGGCCGTTGAGCAC
CGCCGCCGCAAGGAATGGTGCATGCAAGGAGATGGCGCCCAACAGTCCCCCGGCCACGGGGCCTGCCACC
ATACCCACGCCGAAACAAGCGCTCATGAGCCCGAAGTGGCGAGCCCGATCTTCCCCATCGGTGATGTCGG
CGATATAGGCGCCAGCAACCGCACCTGTGGCGCCGGTGATGCCGGCCACGATGCGTCCGGCGTAGAGGAT
CGAGATCTCGATCCCGCGAAATTAATACGACTCACTATAGGGGAATTGTGAGCGGATAACAATTCCCCTC
TAGAAATAATTTTGTTTAACTTTAAGAAGGAGATATAGCATGGGTTCTTCTGGAGGCCTGAACGATATTT
TTGAAGCGCAGAAAATTGAATGGCATGAATCCATGGGTTCTTCTCACCATCACCATCACCACGGTTCTTC
TATGAAAATCGAAGAAGGTAAACTGGTAATCTGGATTAACGGCGATAAAGGCTATAACGGTCTCGCTGAA
GTCGGTAAGAAATTCGAGAAAGATACCGGAATTAAAGTCACCGTTGAGCATCCGGATAAACTGGAAGAGA
AATTCCCACAGGTTGCGGCAACTGGCGATGGCCCTGACATTATCTTCTGGGCACACGACCGCTTTGGTGG
CTACGCTCAATCTGGCCTGTTGGCTGAAATCACCCCGGACAAAGCGTTCCAGGACAAGCTGTATCCGTTT
ACCTGGGATGCCGTACGTTACAACGGCAAGCTGATTGCTTACCCGATCGCTGTTGAAGCGTTATCGCTGA
TTTATAACAAAGATCTGCTGCCGAACCCGCCAAAAACCTGGGAAGAGATCCCGGCGCTGGATAAAGAACT
GAAAGCGAAAGGTAAGAGCGCGCTGATGTTCAACCTGCAAGAACCGTACTTCACCTGGCCGCTGATTGCT
GCTGACGGGGGTTATGCGTTCAAGTATGAAAACGGCAAGTACGACATTAAAGACGTGGGCGTGGATAACG
CTGGCGCGAAAGCGGGTCTGACCTTCCTGGTTGACCTGATTAAAAACAAACACATGAATGCAGACACCGA
TTACTCCATCGCAGAAGCTGCCTTTAATAAAGGCGAAACAGCGATGACCATCAACGGCCCGTGGGCATGG
TCCAACATCGACACCAGCAAAGTGAATTATGGTGTAACGGTACTGCCGACCTTCAAGGGTCAACCATCCA
AACCGTTCGTTGGCGTGCTGAGCGCAGGTATTAACGCCGCCAGTCCGAACAAAGAGCTGGCAAAAGAGTT
CCTCGAAAACTATCTGCTGACTGATGAAGGTCTGGAAGCGGTTAATAAAGACAAACCGCTGGGTGCCGTA
GCGCTGAAGTCTTACGAGGAAGAGTTGGCGAAAGATCCACGTATTGCCGCCACTATGGAAAACGCCCAGA
AAGGTGAAATCATGCCGAACATCCCGCAGATGTCCGCTTTCTGGTATGCCGTGCGTACTGCGGTGATCAA
CGCCGCCAGCGGTCGTCAGACTGTCGATGAAGCCCTGAAAGACGCGCAGACTAATTCGAGCTCGAACAAC
AACAACAATAACAATAACAACAACCTCGGGATCGAGGAAAACCTGTACTTCCAATCCAATATTGGTAGTG
GGAGCAACGGCAGCAGCGGATCCGTGAGCAAGGGCGAGGAGGATAACATGGCCATCATCAAGGAGTTCAT
GCGCTTCAAGGTGCACATGGAGGGCTCCGTGAACGGCCACGAGTTCGAGATCGAGGGCGAGGGCGAGGGC
CGCCCCTACGAGGGCACCCAGACCGCCAAGCTGAAGGTGACCAAGGGTGGCCCCCTGCCCTTCGCCTGGG
ACATCCTGTCCCCTCAGTTCATGTACGGCTCCAAGGCCTACGTGAAGCACCCCGCCGACATCCCCGACTA
CTTGAAGCTGTCCTTCCCCGAGGGCTTCAAGTGGGAGCGCGTGATGAACTTCGAGGACGGCGGCGTGGTG
ACCGTGACCCAGGACTCCTCCCTCCAGGACGGCGAGTTCATCTACAAGGTGAAGCTGCGCGGCACCAACT
TCCCCTCCGACGGCCCCGTAATGCAGAAGAAGACCATGGGCTGGGAGGCCTCCTCCGAGCGGATGTACCC
CGAGGACGGCGCCCTGAAGGGCGAGATCAAGCAGAGGCTGAAGCTGAAGGACGGCGGCCACTACGACGCT
GAGGTCAAGACCACCTACAAGGCCAAGAAGCCCGTGCAGCTGCCCGGCGCCTACAACGTCAACATCAAGT
TGGACATCACCTCCCACAACGAGGACTACACCATCGTGGAACAGTACGAACGCGCCGAGGGCCGCCACTC
CACCGGCGGCATGGACGAGCTGTACAAGTAATAGTAAGCGGCCGCACTCGAGCACCACCACCACCACCAC
TGAGATCCGGCTGCTAACAAAGCCCGAAAGGAAGCTGAGTTGGCTGCTGCCACCGCTGAGCAATAACTAG
CATAACCCCTTGGGGCCTCTAAACGGGTCTTGAGGGGTTTTTTGCTGAAAGGAGGAACTATATCCGGAT
Features (pLannotate 1.2.2; 22 found; start..end, strand, type, name):
     12..440     +  rep_origin     f1 ori (sequence partly withheld): f1 bacteriophage origin of replication; arrow indicates direction of (+) strand synthesis
    494..551     +  promoter       AmpR promoter (fragment): bla
    560..1375    -  CDS            KanR: aminoglycoside phosphotransferase; aph(3')-Ia; confers resistance to kanamycin in bacteria or G418 (Geneticin®) in eukaryotes
   1497..2085    +  rep_origin     ori: high-copy-number ColE1/pMB1/pBR322/pUC origin of replication
   2271..2413    -  misc_feature   bom: basis of mobility region from pBR322
   2515..2706    -  CDS            rop: Rop protein, which maintains plasmids at low copy number; rop
   2723..3103    +  CDS            YPB1_ECOLX: Protein predicted: Swiss-Prot protein existence level 4. From Escherichia coli.
   3175..3466    -  CDS            TcR (fragment): tetracycline efflux protein; tet; confers resistance to tetracycline
   3481..3502    -  protein_bind   CAP binding site: CAP binding activates transcription in the presence of cAMP. E. coli catabolite activator protein
   3515..4597    -  CDS            lacI: lac repressor; lacI; The lac repressor binds to the lac operator to inhibit transcription in E. coli. This inhibition can be relieved by adding lactose or isopropyl-β-D-thiogalactopyranoside (IPTG).
   4598..4675    -  promoter       lacI promoter: lacI
   4683..4962    -  CDS            TcR (fragment): tetracycline efflux protein; tet; confers resistance to tetracycline
   4984..5002    +  promoter       T7 promoter: promoter for bacteriophage T7 RNA polymerase
   5003..5027    +  protein_bind   lac operator: The lac repressor binds to the lac operator to inhibit transcription in E. coli. This inhibition can be relieved by adding lactose or isopropyl-β-D-thiogalactopyranoside (IPTG). lac repressor encoded by lacI
   5042..5064    +  RBS            RBS: efficient ribosome binding site from bacteriophage T7 gene 10 (Olins and Rangwala, 1989)
   5146..5162    +  CDS            6xHis (fragment): 6xHis affinity tag
   5173..6273    +  CDS            MBP: maltose binding protein from E. coli; malE (mutated); This version of the gene does not encode a signal sequence, so MBP will remain in the cytosol.
   6328..6344    +  CDS            TEV site (fragment): tobacco etch virus (TEV) protease recognition and cleavage site
   6385..7091    +  CDS            mCherry (fragment): monomeric derivative of DsRed fluorescent protein (Shaner et al., 2004) mammalian codon-optimized
   7114..7131    +  CDS            9xHis (fragment): 9xHis affinity tag
   7141..7190    +  CDS            SET1 (fragment): solubility-enhancement tag derived from T7 phage gene 10B
   7198..7245    +  terminator     T7 terminator: transcription terminator for bacteriophage T7 RNA polymerase
