[The description below was written by a language model from this plasmid's Addgene catalogue record and pLannotate feature annotations shown in this document.]
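Description:
pET MBP mCherry LIC cloning vector (MBP-mCherry) is an empty 7,270 bp bacterial expression backbone of the pET family, designed for ligation-independent cloning (LIC) of a gene of interest between an N-terminal solubility/purification module and a C-terminal fluorescent reporter. It is propagated in E. coli under kanamycin selection (aph(3')-Ia). It carries a ColE1/pBR322-type origin together with rop and the bom region, consistent with its catalogued low copy number, and it also has an f1 phage origin. Short tetracycline-resistance gene fragments flanking the lacI region are non-functional remnants of the pBR322 lineage.

Expression is driven by a T7 promoter followed by a lac operator and the T7 gene 10 ribosome binding site, with a plasmid-borne lacI gene supplying repressor. Transcription therefore depends on a host providing T7 RNA polymerase, is induced with IPTG, and ends at the T7 terminator. According to the catalogue, the reading frame begins with an AviTag biotinylation sequence, followed by 6xHis, a signal-sequence-less (cytosolic) maltose binding protein and a TEV protease site. The AviTag was not picked up in the feature table. The LIC site lies between the TEV site and mCherry, is opened by SspI linearisation, and is destroyed on insertion. An insert cloned without a stop codon is read through into mCherry.

The annotation also detects a short His-tag fragment and a gene 10-derived fragment downstream of mCherry. The catalogue does not list these, and whether they are translated is not stated. The resulting fusion allows MBP-enhanced solubility, affinity purification, TEV removal of the N-terminal module, and red-fluorescence monitoring of the expressed protein.
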