Addgene plasmid #29747: pET MBP mCherry LIC cloning vector (MBP-mCherry)
Purpose: (Empty Backbone)
Depositing lab: Scott Gradia. Depositing organization: University of California, Berkeley.
Backbone
  Vector backbone: pET
  Backbone size (bp): 7270
  Vector type: Bacterial Expression
  Tag / fusion protein: mCherry (C terminal on backbone); AviTag (biotin) (N terminal on backbone); 6xHis (N terminal on backbone); MBP (N terminal on backbone); TEV cleavage site (N terminal on backbone)
Growth in bacteria
  Bacterial resistance: Kanamycin, 50 μg/mL
  Growth temperature: 37°C
  Growth strain: DH5alpha
  Copy number: Low Copy
Gene/Insert
  Gene/Insert name: None
  Tag / fusion protein: Biotin - His6 - MBP -TEV (N terminal on backbone); mCherry (C terminal on backbone)
  Cloning method: Restriction Enzyme; 5′ cloning site LIC site vGFP (destroyed during cloning); 3′ cloning site LIC site vGFP (destroyed during cloning)
  Sequencing primers: 5′ MBP forward (5'ggtcgtcagactgtcgatgaagcc); 3′ mCherry reverse (5'gcaccttgaagcgcatgaact)
Terms and licenses: Academic/Nonprofit Terms; Industry Terms: Not Available to Industry
Depositor comments: This plasmid is an empty vector. Your gene can be inserted with a LIC cloning protocol. mCherry has a excitation max of 587 nm and an emission max of 610 nm. A TEV-cleavable MBP will be added to the N-terminal side of your protein to enhance solubility. To clone into this vector, add LIC tags to the 5' end of your PCR primers. Forward - 5'TACTTCCAATCCAATGCA3' Reverse - 5'CTCCCACTACCAATGCC 3' Do NOT include a stop codon with your reverse primer. Linearize the plasmid with SspI, then gel purify. When digesting the DNA with T4 polymerase, use dCTP for the insert and dGTP for your linearized vector. More information on this vector can be found through http://qb3.berkeley.edu/qb3/macrolab/
How to cite: pET MBP mCherry LIC cloning vector (MBP-mCherry) was a gift from Scott Gradia (Addgene plasmid # 29747 ; http://n2t.net/addgene:29747 ; RRID:Addgene_29747)
