>Addgene plasmid #29747 | pET MBP mCherry LIC cloning vector (MBP-mCherry) | addgene partial sequence | sequence record 35244 | 29747 with pBRrevBam
GCCACGATGCGTCCGGCGTAGAGGATCGAGATCTCGATCCCGCGAAATTAATACGACTCACTATAGGGGA
ATTGTGAGCGGATAACAATTCCCCTCTAGAAATAATTTTGTTTAACTTTAAGAAGGAGATATAGCATGGG
TTCTTCTGGAGGCCTGAACGATATTTTTGAAGCGCAGAAAATTGAATGGCATGAATCCATGGGTTCTTCT
CACCATCACCATCACCACGGTTCTTCTATGAAAATCGAAGAAGGTAAACTGGTAATCTGGATTAACGGCG
ATAAAGGCTATAACGGTCTCGCTGAAGTCGGTAAGAAATTCGAGAAAGATACCGGAATTAAAGTCACCGT
TGAGCATCCGGATAAACTGGAAGAGAAATTCCCACAGGTTGCGGCAACTGGCGATGGCCCTGACATTATC
TTCTGGGCACACGACCGCTTTGGTGGCTACGCTCAATCTGGCCTGTTGGCTGAAATCACCCCGGACAAAG
CGTTCCAGGACAAGCTGTATCCGTTTACCTGGGATGCCGTACGTTACAACGGCAAGCTGATTGCTTACCC
GATCGCTGTTGAAGCGTTATCGCTGATTTATAACAAAGATCTGCTGCCGAACCCGCCAAAAACCTGGGAA
GAGATCCCGGCGCTGGATAAAGAACTGAAAGCGAAAGGTAAGAGCGCGCTGATGTTCAACCTGCAAGAAC
CGTACTTCACCTGGCCGCTGATTGCTGCTGACGGGGGTTATGCGTTCAAGTATGAAAACGGCAAGTACGA
CATTAAAGACGTGGGCGTGGATAACGCTGGCGCGAAAGCGGGTCTGACCTTCCTGGTTGACCTGATTAAA
