>Addgene plasmid #29747 | pET MBP mCherry LIC cloning vector (MBP-mCherry) | addgene partial sequence | sequence record 36475 | T7-term
TTCGGGCTTTGTTAGCAGCCGGATCTCAGTGGTGGTGGTGGTGGTGCTCGAGTGCGGCCGCTTACTATTA
CTTGTACAGCTCGTCCATGCCGCCGGTGGAGTGGCGGCCCTCGGCGCGTTCGTACTGTTCCACGATGGTG
TAGTCCTCGTTGTGGGAGGTGATGTCCAACTTGATGTTGACGTTGTAGGCGCCGGGCAGCTGCACGGGCT
TCTTGGCCTTGTAGGTGGTCTTGACCTCAGCGTCGTAGTGGCCGCCGTCCTTCAGCTTCA
