>Addgene plasmid #29747 | pET MBP mCherry LIC cloning vector (MBP-mCherry) | addgene partial sequence | sequence record 38009 | mCherry-R 5'-TTGGTCACCTTCAGCTTGG-3'
TCGATCTCGAACTCGTGGCCGTTCACGGAGCCCTCCATGTGCACCTTGAAGCGCATGAACTCCTTGATGA
TGGCCATGTTATCCTCCTCGCCCTTGCTCACGGATCCGCTGCTGCCGTTGCTCCCACTACCAATATTGGA
TTGGAAGTACAGGTTTTCCTCGATCCCGAGGTTGTTGTTATTGTTATTGTTGTTGTTGTTCGAGCTCGAA
TTAGTCTGCGCGTCTTTCAGGGCTTCATCGACAGTCTGACGACCGCTGGCGGCGTTGATCACCGCAGTAC
GCACGGCATACCAGAAAGCGGACATCTGCGGGATGTTCGGCATGATTTCACCTTTCTGGGCGTTTTCCAT
AGTGGCGGCAATACGTGGATCTTTCGCCAACTCTTCCTCGTAAGACTTCAGCGCTACGGCACCCAGCGGT
TTGTCTTTATTAACCGCTTCCAGACCTTCATCAGTCAGCAGATAGTTTTCGAGGAACTCTTTTGCCAGCT
CTTTGTTCGGACTGGCGGCGTTAATACCTGCGCTCAGCACGCCAACGAACGGTTTGGATGGTTGACCCTT
GAAGGTCGGCAGTACCGTTACACCATAATTCACTTTGCTGGTGTCGATGTTGGACCATGCCCACGGGCCG
TTGATGGTCATCGCTGTTTCGCCTTTATTAAAGGCAGCTTCTGCGATGGAGTAATCGGTGTCTGCATTCA
TGTGTTTGTTTTTAATCAGGTCAACCAGGAAGGTCAGACCCGCTTTCGCGCCAGCGTTATCCACGCCCAC
GTCTTTAATGTCGTACTTGCCGTTTTCATACTTGAACGCATAACCCCCGTCAGCAGCAATCAGCGGCCAG
GTGAAGTACGGTTCTTGCAGGTTGAACATCAGCGCGCTCTTACCTTTCGCTTTCAGTTCTTTAATCCAGC
GCGGGGAACTCTTCCCAG
